Addgene plasmid #117521: pEPOR0SP0013
Purpose: Level0 Golden Gate part: CDS, SpCas9-p
Depositing lab: Nicola Patron. Publication: Comparison of efficiency and specificity of CRISPR-associated (Cas) nucleases in plants: An expanded toolkit for precision genome engineering. Raitskin O, Schudoma C, West A, Patron NJ. PLoS One. 2019 Feb 27;14(2):e0211598. doi: 10.1371/journal.pone.0211598. eCollection 2019. PubMed 30811422.
Backbone
  Vector backbone: pICH41308
  Vector type: CRISPR
Growth in bacteria
  Bacterial resistance: Spectinomycin, 50 μg/mL
  Growth temperature: 37°C
  Growth strain: DH5alpha
  Copy number: High Copy
Gene/Insert
  Gene/Insert name: SpCas9-p (with stop codon)
  Species: Streptococcus pyogenes
  Cloning method: Restriction Enzyme; 5′ cloning site BpiI (destroyed during cloning); 3′ cloning site BpiI (destroyed during cloning)
Terms and licenses: Academic/Nonprofit Terms; Industry Terms: Not Available to Industry
Depositor comments: Compatible with MoClo, GB, Loop Please visit https://www.biorxiv.org/content/early/2018/09/20/422766 for BioRxiv preprint
How to cite: pEPOR0SP0013 was a gift from Nicola Patron (Addgene plasmid # 117521 ; http://n2t.net/addgene:117521 ; RRID:Addgene_117521)
