[The description below was written by a language model from this plasmid's Addgene catalogue record and pLannotate feature annotations shown in this document.]
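Description:
pEPOR0SP0013 is a Level 0 Golden Gate part plasmid that carries a Streptococcus pyogenes Cas9 coding sequence, designated SpCas9-p, as a standardised CDS module with its own stop codon. It is built in the pICH41308 acceptor backbone, and the sequenced record is 6,390 nt long. It is propagated in E. coli as a high-copy plasmid from a ColE1/pUC-type origin. Selection is with spectinomycin, conferred by an aadA gene (streptomycin/spectinomycin resistance) that lies downstream of an AmpR (bla) promoter annotation. The automated annotation also flags short fragments of an RSF origin, lacI, an integrase and a gentamicin acetyltransferase. These appear to be backbone or resistance-cassette remnants rather than functional elements.

The payload is the cas9 open reading frame of about 4.1 kb, which takes up most of the plasmid. The feature table annotates no promoter, terminator, tags or localisation signals around it, which is consistent with a Level 0 part that is not meant to be expressed on its own. The insert was cloned through BpiI sites that were destroyed in the process. In modular cloning systems, such parts are later released with a Type IIS enzyme and joined through defined overhangs to promoter, terminator and other parts, producing a complete transcription unit. The depositor notes compatibility with the MoClo, GoldenBraid and Loop assembly standards. The part belongs to a toolkit assembled to compare the efficiency and specificity of Cas nucleases for genome engineering in plants. The record does not define the "-p" suffix or describe any codon optimisation.
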