Features (pLannotate 1.2.2; 8 found; start..end, strand, type, name):
     33..166     +  rep_origin     RSF ori (fragment): Plasmids containing the RSF 1030 origin of replication can be propagated in E. coli cells that contain additional plasmids with compatible origins.
    168..217     +  CDS            lacI (fragment): lac repressor; lacI; The lac repressor binds to the lac operator to inhibit transcription in E. coli. This inhibition can be relieved by adding lactose or isopropyl-β-D-thiogalactopyranoside (IPTG).
    234..4337    +  CDS            cas9: CAS9_STRP1 - Also known as csn1 From Streptococcus pyogenes serotype M1.
   4499..4603    +  promoter       AmpR promoter: bla
   4594..4674    -  CDS            int (fragment): INT2_ECOLX - Protein inferred from homology: Swiss-Prot protein existence level 3. Putative integrase believed to be involved in the insertion of antibiotic resistance genes into plasmids and transposons. From Escherichia coli.
   4762..4818    +  CDS            GmR (fragment): gentamycin acetyltransferase; aacC1; confers resistance to gentamycin
   4825..5613    +  CDS            aadA: S3AD_ECOLX - Experimental evidence at protein level: Swiss-Prot protein existence level 1. Mediates bacterial resistance to the antibiotics streptomycin and spectinomycin. From Escherichia coli.
   5787..6375    +  rep_origin     ori: high-copy-number ColE1/pMB1/pBR322/pUC origin of replication
>Addgene plasmid #117521 | pEPOR0SP0013 | addgene full sequence | sequence record 227983 | Addgene NGS Result
GCCTTTTTACGGTTCCTGGCCTTTTGCTGGCCTTTTGCTCACATGTTCTTTCCTGCGTTATCCCCTGATT
CTGTGGATAACCGTATTACCGCCTTTGAGTGAGCTGATACCGCTCGCCGCAGCCGAACGACCGAGCGCAG
CGAGTCAGTGAGCGAGGAAGCGGAAGAGCGCCCAATACGCAAACCGCCTCTCCCCGCGCGTTGGCCGATT
CATTAATCACTCTGTGGTCTCAAATGGATAAGAAGTACTCTATCGGACTCGATATCGGAACTAACTCTGT
GGGATGGGCTGTGATCACCGATGAGTACAAGGTGCCATCTAAGAAGTTCAAGGTTCTCGGAAACACCGAT
AGGCACTCTATCAAGAAAAACCTTATCGGTGCTCTCCTCTTCGATTCTGGTGAAACTGCTGAGGCTACCA
GACTCAAGAGAACCGCTAGAAGAAGGTACACCAGAAGAAAGAACAGGATCTGCTACCTCCAAGAGATCTT
CTCTAACGAGATGGCTAAAGTGGATGATTCATTCTTCCACAGGCTCGAAGAGTCATTCCTCGTGGAAGAA
GATAAGAAGCACGAGAGGCACCCTATCTTCGGAAACATCGTTGATGAGGTGGCATACCACGAGAAGTACC
CTACTATCTACCACCTCAGAAAGAAGCTCGTTGATTCTACTGATAAGGCTGATCTCAGGCTCATCTACCT
CGCTCTCGCTCACATGATCAAGTTCAGAGGACACTTCCTCATCGAGGGTGATCTCAACCCTGATAACTCT
GATGTGGATAAGTTGTTCATCCAGCTCGTGCAGACCTACAACCAGCTTTTCGAAGAGAACCCTATCAACG
CTTCAGGTGTGGATGCTAAGGCTATCCTCTCTGCTAGGCTCTCTAAGTCAAGAAGGCTTGAGAACCTCAT
TGCTCAGCTCCCTGGTGAGAAGAAGAACGGACTTTTCGGAAACTTGATCGCTCTCTCTCTCGGACTCACC
CCTAACTTCAAGTCTAACTTCGATCTCGCTGAGGATGCAAAGCTCCAGCTCTCAAAGGATACCTACGATG
ATGATCTCGATAACCTCCTCGCTCAGATCGGAGATCAGTACGCTGATTTGTTCCTCGCTGCTAAGAACCT
CTCTGATGCTATCCTCCTCAGTGATATCCTCAGAGTGAACACCGAGATCACCAAGGCTCCACTCTCAGCT
TCTATGATCAAGAGATACGATGAGCACCACCAGGATCTCACACTTCTCAAGGCTCTTGTTAGACAGCAGC
TCCCAGAGAAGTACAAAGAGATTTTCTTCGATCAGTCTAAGAACGGATACGCTGGTTACATCGATGGTGG
TGCATCTCAAGAAGAGTTCTACAAGTTCATCAAGCCTATCCTCGAGAAGATGGATGGAACCGAGGAACTC
CTCGTGAAGCTCAATAGAGAGGATCTTCTCAGAAAGCAGAGGACCTTCGATAACGGATCTATCCCTCATC
AGATCCACCTCGGAGAGTTGCACGCTATCCTTAGAAGGCAAGAGGATTTCTACCCATTCCTCAAGGATAA
CAGGGAAAAGATTGAGAAGATTCTCACCTTCAGAATCCCTTACTACGTGGGACCTCTCGCTAGAGGAAAC
TCAAGATTCGCTTGGATGACCAGAAAGTCTGAGGAAACCATCACCCCTTGGAACTTCGAAGAGGTGGTGG
ATAAGGGTGCTAGTGCTCAGTCTTTCATCGAGAGGATGACCAACTTCGATAAGAACCTTCCAAACGAGAA
GGTGCTCCCTAAGCACTCTTTGCTCTACGAGTACTTCACCGTGTACAACGAGTTGACCAAGGTTAAGTAC
GTGACCGAGGGAATGAGGAAGCCTGCTTTTTTGTCAGGTGAGCAAAAGAAGGCTATCGTTGATCTCTTGT
TCAAGACCAACAGAAAGGTGACCGTGAAGCAGCTCAAAGAGGATTACTTCAAGAAAATCGAGTGCTTCGA
TTCAGTTGAGATTTCTGGTGTTGAGGATAGGTTCAACGCATCTCTCGGAACCTACCACGATCTCCTCAAG
ATCATTAAGGATAAGGATTTCTTGGATAACGAGGAAAACGAGGATATCTTGGAGGATATCGTTCTTACCC
TCACCCTCTTTGAAGATAGAGAGATGATTGAAGAAAGGCTCAAGACCTACGCTCATCTCTTCGATGATAA
GGTGATGAAGCAGTTGAAGAGAAGAAGATACACTGGTTGGGGAAGGCTCTCAAGAAAGCTCATTAACGGA
ATCAGGGATAAGCAGTCTGGAAAGACAATCCTTGATTTCCTCAAGTCTGATGGATTCGCTAACAGAAACT
TCATGCAGCTCATCCACGATGATTCTCTCACCTTTAAAGAGGATATCCAGAAGGCTCAGGTTTCAGGACA
GGGTGATAGTCTCCATGAGCATATCGCTAACCTCGCTGGATCTCCTGCAATCAAGAAGGGAATCCTCCAG
ACTGTGAAGGTTGTGGATGAGTTGGTGAAGGTGATGGGAAGGCATAAGCCTGAGAACATCGTGATCGAAA
TGGCTAGAGAGAACCAGACCACTCAGAAGGGACAGAAGAACTCTAGGGAAAGGATGAAGAGGATCGAGGA
AGGTATCAAAGAGCTTGGATCTCAGATCCTCAAAGAGCACCCTGTTGAGAACACTCAGCTCCAGAATGAG
AAGCTCTACCTCTACTACCTCCAGAACGGAAGGGATATGTATGTGGATCAAGAGTTGGATATCAACAGGC
TCTCTGATTACGATGTTGATCATATCGTGCCACAGTCATTCTTGAAGGATGATTCTATCGATAACAAGGT
GCTCACCAGGTCTGATAAGAACAGGGGTAAGAGTGATAACGTGCCAAGTGAAGAGGTTGTGAAGAAAATG
AAGAACTATTGGAGGCAGCTCCTCAACGCTAAGCTCATCACTCAGAGAAAGTTCGATAACTTGACTAAGG
CTGAGAGGGGAGGACTCTCTGAATTGGATAAGGCAGGATTCATCAAGAGGCAGCTTGTGGAAACCAGGCA
GATCACTAAGCACGTTGCACAGATCCTCGATTCTAGGATGAACACCAAGTACGATGAGAACGATAAGTTG
ATCAGGGAAGTGAAGGTTATCACCCTCAAGTCAAAGCTCGTGTCTGATTTCAGAAAGGATTTCCAATTCT
ACAAGGTGAGGGAAATCAACAACTACCACCACGCTCACGATGCTTACCTTAACGCTGTTGTTGGAACCGC
TCTCATCAAGAAGTATCCTAAGCTCGAGTCAGAGTTCGTGTACGGTGATTACAAGGTGTACGATGTGAGG
AAGATGATCGCTAAGTCTGAGCAAGAGATCGGAAAGGCTACCGCTAAGTATTTCTTCTACTCTAACATCA
TGAATTTCTTCAAGACCGAGATTACCCTCGCTAACGGTGAGATCAGAAAGAGGCCACTCATCGAGACAAA
CGGTGAAACAGGTGAGATCGTGTGGGATAAGGGAAGGGATTTCGCTACCGTTAGAAAGGTGCTCTCTATG
CCACAGGTGAACATCGTTAAGAAAACCGAGGTGCAGACCGGTGGATTCTCTAAAGAGTCTATCCTCCCTA
AGAGGAACTCTGATAAGCTCATTGCTAGGAAGAAGGATTGGGACCCTAAGAAATACGGTGGTTTCGATTC
TCCTACCGTGGCTTACTCTGTTCTCGTTGTGGCTAAGGTTGAGAAGGGAAAGAGTAAGAAGCTCAAGTCT
GTTAAGGAACTTCTCGGAATCACTATCATGGAAAGGTCATCTTTCGAGAAGAACCCAATCGATTTCCTCG
AGGCTAAGGGATACAAAGAGGTTAAGAAGGATCTCATCATCAAGCTCCCAAAGTACTCACTCTTCGAACT
CGAGAACGGTAGAAAGAGGATGCTCGCTTCTGCTGGTGAGCTTCAAAAGGGAAACGAGCTTGCTCTCCCA
TCTAAGTACGTTAACTTTCTTTACCTCGCTTCTCACTACGAGAAGTTGAAGGGATCTCCAGAAGATAACG
AGCAGAAGCAACTTTTCGTTGAGCAGCACAAGCACTACTTGGATGAGATCATCGAGCAGATCTCTGAGTT
CTCTAAAAGGGTGATCCTCGCTGATGCAAACCTCGATAAGGTGTTGTCTGCTTACAACAAGCACAGAGAT
AAGCCTATCAGGGAACAGGCAGAGAACATCATCCATCTCTTCACCCTTACCAACCTCGGTGCTCCTGCTG
CTTTCAAGTACTTCGATACAACCATCGATAGGAAGAGATACACCTCTACCAAAGAAGTGCTCGATGCTAC
CCTCATCCATCAGTCTATCACTGGACTCTACGAGACTAGGATCGATCTCTCACAGCTCGGTGGTGATTCA
AGGGCTGATCCTAAGAAGAAGAGGAAGGTTTGAGCTTTGAGACCACGAAGTGGCTCTTCAGTGGACGAAA
GGGCCTCGTGATACGCCTATTTTTATAGGTTAATGTCATGATAATAATGGTTTCTTAGACGTCAGGTGGC
ACTTTTCGGGGAAATGTGCGCGGAACCCCTATTTGTTTATTTTTCTAAATACATTCAAATATGTATCCGC
TCATGAGACAATAACCCTGATAAATGCTTCAATAATATTGAAAAAGGAAGAGTATGCGCTCACGCAACTG
GTCCAGAACCTTGACCGAACGCAGCGGTGGTAACGGCGCAGTGGCGGTTTTCATGGCTTGTTATGACTGT
TTTTTTTTGGGGTACAGTCTATGCCTCGGGCATCCAAGCAGCAAGCGCGTTACGCCGTGGGTCGATGTTT
GATGTTATGGAGCAGCAACGATGTTACGCAGCAGGGCAGTCGCCCTAAAACAAAGTTAAACATCATGAGG
GAAGCGGTGATCGCCGAAGTATCGACTCAACTATCAGAGGTAGTTGGCGTCATCGAGCGCCATCTCGAAC
CGACGTTGCTGGCCGTACATTTGTACGGCTCCGCAGTGGATGGCGGCCTGAAGCCACACAGCGATATTGA
TTTGCTGGTTACGGTGACCGTAAGGCTTGATGAAACAACGCGGCGAGCTTTGATCAACGACCTTTTGGAA
ACTTCGGCTTCCCCTGGAGAGAGCGAGATTCTCCGCGCTGTAGAAGTCACCATTGTTGTGCACGACGACA
TCATTCCGTGGCGTTATCCAGCTAAGCGCGAACTGCAATTTGGAGAATGGCAGCGCAATGACATTCTTGC
AGGTATCTTCGAGCCAGCCACGATCGACATTGATCTGGCTATCTTGCTGACAAAAGCAAGAGAACATAGC
GTTGCCTTGGTAGGTCCAGCGGCGGAGGAACTCTTTGATCCGGTTCCTGAACAGGATCTATTTGAGGCGC
TAAATGAAACCTTAACGCTATGGAACTCGCCGCCCGACTGGGCTGGCGATGAGCGAAATGTAGTGCTTAC
GTTGTCCCGCATTTGGTACAGCGCAGTAACCGGCAAAATCGCGCCGAAGGATGTCGCTGCCGACTGGGCA
ATGGAGCGCCTGCCGGCCCAGTATCAGCCCGTCATACTTGAAGCTAGACAGGCTTATCTTGGACAAGAAG
AAGATCGCTTGGCCTCGCGCGCAGATCAGTTGGAAGAATTTGTCCATTACGTAAAAGGCGAGATCACCAA
GGTAGTCGGCAAATAACTGTCAGACCAAGTTTACTCATATATACTTTAGATTGATTTAAAACTTCATTTT
TAATTTAAAAGGATCTAGGTGAAGATCCTTTTTGATAATCTCATGACCAAAATCCCTTAACGTGAGTTTT
CGTTCCACTGAGCGTCAGACCCCGTAGAAAAGATCAAAGGATCTTCTTGAGATCCTTTTTTTCTGCGCGT
AATCTGCTGCTTGCAAACAAAAAAACCACCGCTACCAGCGGTGGTTTGTTTGCCGGATCAAGAGCTACCA
ACTCTTTTTCCGAAGGTAACTGGCTTCAGCAGAGCGCAGATACCAAATACTGTTCTTCTAGTGTAGCCGT
AGTTAGGCCACCACTTCAAGAACTCTGTAGCACCGCCTACATACCTCGCTCTGCTAATCCTGTTACCAGT
GGCTGCTGCCAGTGGCGATAAGTCGTGTCTTACCGGGTTGGACTCAAGACGATAGTTACCGGATAAGGCG
CAGCGGTCGGGCTGAACGGGGGGTTCGTGCACACAGCCCAGCTTGGAGCGAACGACCTACACCGAACTGA
GATACCTACAGCGTGAGCTATGAGAAAGCGCCACGCTTCCCGAAGGGAGAAAGGCGGACAGGTATCCGGT
AAGCGGCAGGGTCGGAACAGGAGAGCGCACGAGGGAGCTTCCAGGGGGAAACGCCTGGTATCTTTATAGT
CCTGTCGGGTTTCGCCACCTCTGACTTGAGCGTCGATTTTTGTGATGCTCGTCAGGGGGGCGGAGCCTAT
GGAAAAACGCCAGCAACGCG
